>Addgene plasmid #122698 | pKAd5f11pES-PmeI | addgene full sequence | sequence record 243636 | Addgene NGS Result
CCTGGCCTTTTGCTGGCCTTTTGCTCACATGTTCTTTCCTGCGTTATCCCCTGATTCTGTGGATAACCGT
ATTACCGCCTTTGAGTGAGCTGATACCGCTCGCCGCAGCCGAACGACCGAGCGCAGCGAGTCAGTGAGCG
AGGAAGCGGAAGAGCGCCTGATGCGGTATTTTCTCCTTACGCATCTGTGCGGTATTTCACACCGCATATG
GTGCACTCTCAGTACAATCTGCTCTGATGCCGCATAGTTAAGCCAGTATACGGATCCTTAATTAACATCA
TCAATAATATACCTTATTTTGGATTGAAGCCAATATGATAATGAGGGGGTGGAGTTTGTGACGTGGCGCG
GGGCGTGGGAACGGGGCGGGTGACGTAGGTTTTAGGGCGGAGTAACTTGTATGTGTTGGGAATTGTAGTT
TTCTTAAAATGGGAAGTGACGTAACGTGGGAAAACGGAAGTGACGATTTGAGGAAGTTGTGGGTTTTTTG
GCTTTCGTTTCTGGGCGTAGGTTCGCGTGCGGTTTTCTGGGTGTTTTTTGTGGACTTTAACCGTTACGTC
ATTTTTTAGTCCTATATATACTCGCTCTGCACTTGGCCCTTTTTTACACTGTGACTGATTGAGCTGGTGC
CGTGTCGAGTGGTGTTTTTTTAATAGGTTTTCTTTTTTACTGGTAAGGCTGACTGTTATGGCTGCCGCTG
TGGAAGCGCTGTATGTTGTTCTGGAGCGGGAGGGTGCTATTTTGCCTAGGCAGGAGGGTTTTTCAGGTGT
TTATGTGTTTTTCTCTCCTATTAATTTTGTTATACCTCCTATGGGGGCTGTAATGTTGTCTCTACGCCTG
CGGGTATGTATTCCCCCGGGCTATTTCGGTCGCTTTTTAGCACTGACCGATGTGAATCAACCTGATGTGT
TTACCGAGTCTTACATTATGACTCCGGACATGACCGAGGAGCTGTCGGTGGTGCTTTTTAATCACGGTGA
CCAGTTTTTTTACGGTCACGCCGGCATGGCCGTAGTCCGTCTTATGCTTATAAGGGTTGTTTTTCCTGTT
GTAAGACAGGCTTCTAATGTTTAAATGTTTTTTTGTTATTTTATTTTGTGTTTATGCAGAAACCCGCAGA
CATGTTTGAGAGAAAAATGGTGTCTTTTTCTGTGGTGGTTCCGGAGCTTACCTGCCTTTATCTGCATGAG
CATGACTACGATGTGCTTTCTTTTTTGCGCGAGGCTTTGCCTGATTTTTTGAGCAGCACCTTGCATTTTA
TATCGCCGCCCATGCAACAAGCTTACATCGGGGCTACGCTGGTTAGCATAGCTCCGAGTATGCGTGTCAT
AATCAGTGTGGGTTCTTTTGTCATGGTTCCTGGCGGGGAAGTGGCCGCGCTGGTCCGTGCAGACCTGCAC
GATTATGTTCAGCTGGCCCTGCGAAGGGACCTACGGGATCGCGGTATTTTTGTTAATGTTCCGCTTTTGA
ATCTTATACAGGTCTGTGAGGAACCTGAATTTTTGCAATCATGATTCGCTGCTTGAGGCTGAAGGTGGAG
GGCGCTCTGGAGCAGATTTTTACAATGGCCGGACTTAATATTCGGGATTTGCTTAGAGATATATTGAGAA
GGTGGCGAGATGAGAATTATTTGGGCATGGTTGAAGGTGCTGGAATGTTTATAGAGGAGATTCACCCTGA
AGGGTTTAGCCTTTACGTCCACTTGGACGTGAGGGCCGTTTGCCTTTTGGAAGCCATTGTGCAACATCTT
ACAAATGCCATTATCTGTTCTTTGGCTGTAGAGTTTGACCACGCCACCGGAGGGGAGCGCGTTCACTTAA
TAGATCTTCATTTTGAGGTTTTGGATAATCTTTTGGAATAAAAAAAAAAACATGGTTCTTCCAGCTCTTC
CCGCTCCTCCCGTGTGTGACTCGCAGAACGAATGTGTAGGTTGGCTGGGTGTGGCTTATTCTGCGGTGGT
GGATGTTATCAGGGCAGCGGCGCATGAAGGAGTTTACATAGAACCCGAAGCCAGGGGGCGCCTGGATGCT
TTGAGAGAGTGGATATACTACAACTACTACACAGAGCGATCTAAGCGGCGAGACCGGAGACGCAGATCTG
TTTGTCACGCCCGCACCTGGTTTTGCTTCAGGAAATATGACTACGTCCGGCGTTCCATTTGGCATGACAC
TACGACCAACACGATCTCGGTTGTCTCGGCGCACTCCGTACAGTAGGGATCGTCTACCTCCTTTTGAGAC
AGAAACCCGCGCTACCATACTGGAGGATCATCCGCTGCTGCCCGAATGTAACACTTTGACAATGCACAAC
GTGAGTTACGTGCGAGGTCTTCCCTGCAGTGTGGGATTTACGCTGATTCAGGAATGGGTTGTTCCCTGGG
ATATGGTTCTAACGCGGGAGGAGCTTGTAATCCTGAGGAAGTGTATGCACGTGTGCCTGTGTTGTGCCAA
CATTGATATCATGACGAGCATGATGATCCATGGTTACGAGTCCTGGGCTCTCCACTGTCATTGTTCCAGT
CCCGGTTCCCTGCAGTGTATAGCCGGCGGGCAGGTTTTGGCCAGCTGGTTTAGGATGGTGGTGGATGGCG
CCATGTTTAATCAGAGGTTTATATGGTACCGGGAGGTGGTGAATTACAACATGCCAAAAGAGGTAATGTT
TATGTCCAGCGTGTTTATGAGGGGTCGCCACTTAATCTACCTGCGCTTGTGGTATGATGGCCACGTGGGT
TCTGTGGTCCCCGCCATGAGCTTTGGATACAGCGCCTTGCACTGTGGGATTTTGAACAATATTGTGGTGC
TGTGCTGCAGTTACTGTGCTGATTTAAGTGAGATCAGGGTGCGCTGCTGTGCCCGGAGGACAAGGCGCCT
TATGCTGCGGGCGGTGCGAATCATCGCTGAGGAGACCACTGCCATGTTGTATTCCTGCAGGACGGAGCGG
CGGCGGCAGCAGTTTATTCGCGCGCTGCTGCAGCACCACCGCCCTATCCTGATGCACGATTATGACTCTA
CCCCCATGTAGGCGTGGACTTCTCCTTCGCCGCCCGTTAAGCAACCGCAAGTTGGACAGCAGCCTGTGGC
TCAGCAGCTGGACAGCGACATGAACTTAAGTGAGCTGCCCGGGGAGTTTATTAATATCACTGATGAGCGT
TTGGCTCGACAGGAAACCGTGTGGAATATAACACCTAAGAATATGTCTGTTACCCATGATATGATGCTTT
TTAAGGCCAGCCGGGGAGAAAGGACTGTGTACTCTGTGTGTTGGGAGGGAGGTGGCAGGTTGAATACTAG
GGTTCTGTGAGTTTGATTAAGGTACGGTGATCTGTATAAGCTATGTGGTGGTGGGGCTATACTACTGAAT
GAAAAATGACTTGAAATTTTCTGCAATTGAAAAATAAACACGTTGAAACATAACACAAACGATTCTTTAT
TCTTGGGCTCAGTCGTCTTCTCTGATGTAGTAAAAGGTAAATGGGGAGGTGACTAGGGTTGTAGCAGAGG
TTTGCACCTCTGGGGCATCTCCTGTGTTCCAGGACCAAGTTATACGAATACAATATGATGTCTCGTCATT
TATTGCTCTTCGGTTAAGCATGACAGATATGTCAATGGGAAAAGCAGTGCGATCACTAGCTGTGTAGTAA
CAAGTTCCGTAAATGTAGTTTTCTTTTTCTCTAGAATTATCATTGAAAGGATAGGCAGTCGTGCTGGGCA
TGAAACCTTTAGCATTAGTAATGGCACCAGTAGCCATGTTTTGTCCTGATTTATGATTAAGTGGAGTTTT
GAGGGATGAGAGTCTAGTTAGTAAATTACCAGTAGAATCGAAAAACAGCTCTGCAGTAAAATTTATATTT
CTGTGTGTAGTTAGCATATTAAAATTGTTAGATACTCCTATAACATAAACAAATGCAGTGACTAGTGCTC
CAGTTTTAACTAGTGTTAGAATTAATTTGCAATCATTAGATTCACTGGAGTTCATGATTTGACAGTTGGC
TTCGGTGGGGTTGACTCCTGTCCATAAGGTGTTAATATTGTCATCAATGCAAATGTTGTTTGAATTGAAT
GTAAGTCCTTGTCCTAATTTGATACAAAGTTTATTTTCATTCGTTCCCAATCCGGCTCCTAGTGGTAAAC
CTATAGAGTGACCAGTCTTAACGAGTGGTGTGGTGGCACTTATGTTTTCTTTCAAAAAACCGTTGGTGTC
ATCCACTGTAAGTCCCCCTCCCACTTTTAGCTGTAGAGATCCGCCTGTGGTTGTTAGTGGGGTTAAACAT
TTTAAAGTAAGAACTCCAGGGGGACTCTCTTGAAACCCATTGGGGGATACAAAGGGAGGAGTAAGAAAAG
GCACAGTTGGAGGACCGGTTTCCGTGTCATATGGATACACGGGGTTGAAGGTATCTTCAGACGGTCTTGC
GCGCTTCATCTGCAACAACATGAAGATAGTGGGTGCGGATGGACAGGAACAGGAGGAAACTGACATTCCA
TTTAGATTGTGGAGAAAGTTTGCAGCCAGGAGGAAGCTGCAATACCAGAGCTGGGAGGAGGGCAAGGAGG
TGCTGCTGAATAAACTGGACAGAAATTTGCTAACTGATTTTAAGTAAGTGATGCTTTATTATTTTTTTTT
ATTAGTTAAAGGGAATAAGATCCCCGGGTACTCTAGTTAATCGACTTAGGCGACCTGACATTAACTAGAG
GATCTTGATGTAATCCAGGGTTAGGACAGTTGCAAATCACAGTGAGAACACAGGGTCCCCTGTCCCGCTC
AACTAGCAGGGGGCGCTGGGTAAACTCCCGAATCAGGCTACGGGCAAGCTCTCCCTGGGCGGTAAGCCGG
ACGCCGTGCGCCGGGCCCTCGATATGATCCTCGGGCAATTCAAAGTAGCAAAACTCACCGGAGTCGCGGG
CAAAGCACTTGTGGCGGCGACAGTGGACCAGGTGTTTCAGGCGCAGTTGCTCTGCCTCTCCACTTAACAT
TCAGTCGTAGCCGTCCGCCGAGTCCTTTACCGCGTCAAAGTTAGGAATAAATTGATCCGGATAGTGGCCG
GGAGGTCCCGAGAAGGGGTTAAAGTAGACCGATGGCACAAACTCCTCAATAAATTGCAGAGTTCCAATGC
CTCCAGAGCGCGGCTCAGAGGACGAGGTCTGCAGAGTTAGGATTGCCTGACGAGGCGTGAATGAAGAGCG
GCCGGCGCCGCCGATCTGAAATGTCCCGTCCGGACGGAGACCAAGCGAGGAGCTCACCGACTCGTCGTTG
AGCTGAATACCTCGCCCTCTGATTGTCAGGTGAGTTATACCCTGCCCGGGCGACCGCACCCTGTGACGAA
AGCCGCCCGCAAGCTGCGCCCCTGAGTTAGTCATCTGAACTTCGGCCTGGGCGTCTCTGGGAAGTACCAC
AGTGGTGGGAGCGGGACTTTCCTGGTACACCAGGGCAGCGGGCCAACTACGGGGATTAAGGTTATTACGA
GGTGTGGTGGTAATAGCCGCCTGTTCCAGGAGAATTCGGTTTCGGTGGGCGCGTATTCCGTTGACCCGGG
ATATCATGTGGGGTCCCGCGCTCATGTAGTTTATTCGGGTTGAGTAGTCTTGGGCAGCTCCAGCCGCAAG
TCCCATTTGTGGCTGGTAACTCCACATGTAGGGCGTGGGAATTTCCTTGCTCATAATGGCGCTGACAACA
GGTGCTGGCGCCGGGTGTGGCCGCTGGAGATGACGTAGTTTTCGCGCTTAAATTTGAGAAAGGGCGCGAA
ACTAGTCCTTAAGAGTCAGCGCGCAGTATTTACTGAAGAGAGCCTCCGCGTCTTCCAGCGTGCGCCGAAG
CTGATCTTCGCTTTTGTGATACAGGCAGCTGCGGGTGAGGGATCGCAGAGACCTGTTTTTTATTTTCAGC
TCTTGTTCTTGGCCCCTGCTCTGTTGAAATATAGCATACAGAGTGGGAAAAATCCTGTTTCTAAGCTCGC
GGGTCGATACGGGTTCGTTGGGCGCCAGACGCAGCGCTCCTCCTCCTGCTGCTGCCGCCGCTGTGGATTT
CTTGGGCTTTGTCAGAGTCTTGCTATCCGGTCGCCTTTGCTTCTGTGTGGCCGCTGCTGTTGCTGCCGCT
GCCGCCGGTGCAGTATGGGCTGTAGAGATGACGGTAGTAATGCAGGATGTTACGGGGGAAGGCCACGCCG
TGATGGTAGAGAAGAAAGCGGCGGGCGAAGGAGATGTTGCCCCCACAGTCTTGCAAGCAAGCAACTATGG
CGTTCTTGTGCCCGCGCCATGAGCGGTAGCCTTGGCGCTGTTGTTGCTCTTGGGCTAACGGCGGCGGCTG
CTTGGACTTACCGGCCCTGGTTCCAGTGGTGTCCCATCTACGGTTGGGTCGGCGAACGGGCAGTGCCGGC
GGCGCCTGAGGAGCGGAGGTTGTAGCCATGCTGGAACCGGTTGCCGATTTCTGGGGCGCCGGCGAGGGGA
ATGCGACCGAGGGTGACGGTGTTTCGTCTGACACCTCTTCGACCTCGGAAGCTTCCTCGTCTAGGCTCTC
CCAGTCTTCCATCATGTCCTCCTCCTCCTCGTCCAAAACCTCCTCTGCCTGACTGTCCCAGTATTCCTCC
TCGTCCGTGGGTGGCGGCGGCAGCTGCAGCTTCTTTTTGGGTGCCATCCTGGGAAGCAAGGGCCCGCGGC
TGCTGCTGATAGGGCTGCGGCGGCGGGGGGATTGGGTTGAGCTCCTCGCCGGACTGGGGGTCCAAGTAAA
CCCCCCGTCCCTTTCGTAGCAGAAACTCTTGGCGGGCTTTGTTGATGGCTTGCAATTGGCCAAGAATGTG
GCCCTGGGTAATGACGCAGGCGGTAAGCTCCGCATTAGGCGGGCGGGATTGGTCTTCGTAGAACCTAATC
TCGTGGGCGTGGTAGTCCTCAGGTACAAATTTGCGAAGGTAAGCCGACGTCCACAGCCCCGGAGTGAGTT
TCAACCCCGGAGCCGCGGACTTTTCGTCAGGCGAGGGACCCTGCAGCTCAAAGGTACCGATAATTTGACT
TTCGTTAAGCAGCTGCGAATTGCAAACCAGGGAGCGGTGCGGGGTGCATAGGTTGCAGCGACAGTGACAC
TCCAGTAGACCGTCACCGCTCACGTCTTCCATTATGTCAGAGTGGTAGGCAAGGTAGTTGGCTAGCTGCA
GAAGGTAGCAGTGGCCCCAAAGCGGCGGAGGGCATTCGCGGTACTTAATGGGCACAAAGTCGCTAGGAAG
TGCACAGCAGGTGGCGGGCAAGATTCCTGAGCGCTCTAGGATAAAGTTCCTAAAGTTCTGCAACATGCTT
TGACTGGTGAAGTCTGGCAGACCCTGTTGCAGGGTTTTAAGCAGGCGTTCGGGGAAAATGATGTCCGCCA
GGTGCGCGGCCACGGAGCGCTCGTTGAAGGCCGTCCATAGGTCCTTCAAGTTTTGCTTTAGCAGTTTCTG
CAGCTCCTTGAGGTTGCACTCCTCCAAGCACTGCTGCCAAACGCCCATGGCCGTCTGCCAGGTGTAGCAT
AGAAATAAGTAAACGCAGTCGCGGACGTAGTCGCGGCGCGCCTCGCCCTTGAGCGTGGAATGAAGCACGT
TTTGCCCAAGGCGGTTTTCGTGCAAAATTCCAAGGTAGGAGACCAGGTTGCAGAGCTCCACGTTGGAGAT
CTTGCAGGCCTGGCGTACGTAGCCCTGTCGAAAGGTGTAGTGCAATGTTTCCTCTAGCTTGCGCTGCATC
TCCGGGTCAGCAAAGAACCGCTGCATGCACTCAAGCTCCACGGTAACGAGCACTGCGGCCATCATTAGTT
TGCGTCGCTCCTCCAAGTCGGCAGGCTCGCGCGTTTGAAGCCAGCGCGCTAGCTGCTCGTCGCCAACTGC
GGGTAGGCCCTCCTCTGTTTGTTCTTGCAAATTTGCATCCCTCTCCAGGGGCTGCGCACGGCGCACGATC
AGCTCACTCATGACTGTGCTCATGACCTTGGGGGGTAGGTTAAGTGCCGGGTAGGCAAAGTGGGTGACCT
CGATGCTGCGTTTTAGTACGGCTAGGCGCGCGTTGTCACCCTCGAGTTCCACCAACACTCCAGAGTGACT
TTCATTTTCGCTGTTTTCCTGTTGCAGAGCGTTTGCCGCGCGCTTCTCGTCGCGTCCAAGACCCTCAAAG
ATTTTTGGCACTTCGTTGAGCGAGGCGATATCAGGTATGACAGCGCCCTGCCGCAAGGCCAGCTGCTTGT
CCGCTCGGCTGCGGTTGGCACGGCAGGATAGGGGTATCTTGCAGTTTTGGAAAAAGATGTGATAGGTGGC
AAGCACCTCTGGCACGGCAAATACGGGGTAGAAGTTGAGGCGCGGGTTGGGCTCGCATGTGCCGTTTTCT
TGGCGTTTGGGGGGTACGCGCGGTGAGAATAGGTGGCGTTCGTAGGCAAGGCTGACATCCGCTATGGCGA
GGGGCACATCGCTGCGCTCTTGCAACGCGTCGCAGATAATGGCGCACTGGCGCTGCAGATGCTTCAACAG
CACGTCGTCTCCCACATCTAGGTAGTCGCCATGCCTTTCGTCCCCCCGCCCGACTTGTTCCTCGTTTGCC
TCTGCGTTGTCCTGGTCTTGCTTTTTATCCTCTGTTGGTACTGAGCGGTCCTCGTCGTCTTCGCTTACAA
AACCTGGGTCCTGCTCGATAATCACTTCCTCCTCCTCAAGCGGGGGTGCCTCGACGGGGAAGGTGGTAGG
CGCGTTGGCGGCATCGGTGGAGGCGGTGGTGGCGAACTCAGAGGGGGCGGTTAGGCTGTCCTTCTTCTCG
ACTGACTCCATGATCTTTTTCTGCCTATAGGAGAAGGAAATGGCCAGTCGGGAAGAGGAGCAGCGCGAAA
CCACCCCCGAGCGCGGACGCGGTGCGGCGCGACGTCCCCCAACCATGGAGGACGTGTCGTCCCCGTCCCC
GTCGCCGCCGCCTCCCCGGGCGCCCCCAAAAAAGCGGATGAGGCGGCGTATCGAGTCCGAGGACGAGGAA
GACTCATCACAAGACGCGCTGGTGCCGCGCACACCCAGCCCGCGGCCATCGACCTCGGCGGCGGATTTGG
CCATTGCGCCCAAGAAGAAAAAGAAGCGCCCTTCTCCCAAGCCCGAGCGCCCGCCATCACCAGAGGTAAT
CGTGGACAGCGAGGAAGAAAGAGAAGATGTGGCGCTACAAATGGTGGGTTTCAGCAACCCACCGGTGCTA
ATCAAGCATGGCAAAGGAGGTAAGCGCACAGTGCGGCGGCTGAATGAAGACGACCCAGTGGCGCGTGGTA
TGCGGACGCAAGAGGAAGAGGAAGAGCCCAGCGAAGCGGAAAGTGAAATTACGGTGATGAACCCGCTGAG
TGTGCCGATCGTGTCTGCGTGGGAGAAGGGCATGGAGGCTGCGCGCGCGCTGATGGACAAGTACCACGTG
GATAACGATCTAAAGGCGAACTTCAAACTACTGCCTGACCAAGTGGAAGCTCTGGCGGCCGTATGCAAGA
CCTGGCTGAACGAGGAGCACCGCGGGTTGCAGCTGACCTTCACCAGCAACAAGACCTTTGTGACGATGAT
GGGGCGATTCCTGCAGGCGTACCTGCAGTCGTTTGCAGAGGTGACCTACAAGCATCACGAGCCCACGGGC
TGCGCGTTGTGGCTGCACCGCTGCGCTGAGATCGAAGGCGAGCTTAAGTGTCTACACGGAAGCATTATGA
TAAATAAGGAGCACGTGATTGAAATGGATGTGACGAGCGAAAACGGGCAGCGCGCGCTGAAGGAGCAGTC
TAGCAAGGCCAAGATCGTGAAGAACCGGTGGGGCCGAAATGTGGTGCAGATCTCCAACACCGACGCAAGG
TGCTGCGTGCACGACGCGGCCTGTCCGGCCAATCAGTTTTCCGGCAAGTCTTGCGGCATGTTCTTCTCTG
AAGGCGCAAAGGCTCAGGTGGCTTTTAAGCAGATCAAGGCTTTTATGCAGGCGCTGTATCCTAACGCCCA
GACCGGGCACGGTCACCTTTTGATGCCACTACGGTGCGAGTGCAACTCAAAGCCTGGGCACGCGCCCTTT
TTGGGAAGGCAGCTACCAAAGTTGACTCCGTTCGCCCTGAGCAACGCGGAGGACCTGGACGCGGATCTGA
TCTCCGACAAGAGCGTGCTGGCCAGCGTGCACCACCCGGCGCTGATAGTGTTCCAGTGCTGCAACCCTGT
GTATCGCAACTCGCGCGCGCAGGGCGGAGGCCCCAACTGCGACTTCAAGATATCGGCGCCCGACCTGCTA
AACGCGTTGGTGATGGTGCGCAGCCTGTGGAGTGAAAACTTCACCGAGCTGCCGCGGATGGTTGTGCCTG
AGTTTAAGTGGAGCACTAAACACCAGTATCGCAACGTGTCCCTGCCAGTGGCGCATAGCGATGCGCGGCA
GAACCCCTTTGATTTTTAAACGGCGCAGACGGCAAGGGTGGGGGTAAATAATCACCCGAGAGTGTACAAA
TAAAAGCATTTGCCTTTATTGAAAGTGTCTCTAGTACATTATTTTTACATGTTTTTCAAGTGACAAAAAG
AAGTGGCGCTCCTAATCTGCGCACTGTGGCTGCGGAAGTAGGGCGAGTGGCGCTCCAGGAAGCTGTAGAG
CTGTTCCTGGTTGCGACGCAGGGTGGGCTGTACCTGGGGACTGTTGAGCATGGAGTTGGGTACCCCGGTA
ATAAGGTTCATGGTGGGGTTGTGATCCATGGGAGTTTGGGGCCAGTTGGCAAAGGCGTGGAGAAACATGC
AGCAGAATAGTCCACAGGCGGCCGAGTTGGGCCCCTGTACGCTTTGGGTGGACTTTTCCAGCGTTATACA
GCGGTCGGGGGAAGAAGCAATGGCGCTACGGCGCAGGAGTGACTCGTACTCAAACTGGTAAACCTGCTTG
AGTCGCTGGTCAGAAAAGCCAAAGGGCTCAAAGAGGTAGCATGTTTTTGAGTGCGGGTTCCAGGCAAAGG
CCATCCAGTGTACGCCCCCAGTCTCGCGACCGGCCGTATTGACTATGGCGCAGGCGAGCTTGTGTGGAGA
AACAAAGCCTGGAAAGCGCTTGTCATAGGTGCCCAAAAAATATGGCCCACAACCAAGATCTTTGACAATG
GCTTTCAGTTCCTGCTCACTGGAGCCCATGGCGGCAGCTGTTGTTGATGTTGCTTGCTTCTTTATGTTGT
GGCGTTGCCGGCCGAGAAGGGCGTGCGCAGGTACACGGTTTCGATGACGCCGCGGTGCGGCTGGTGCACA
CGGACCACGTCAAAGACTTCAAACAAAACATAAAGAAGGGTGGGCTCGTCCATGGGATCCACCTCAAAAG
TCATGTCTAGCGCGTGGGCGGAGTTGGCGTAGAGAAGGTTTTGGCCCAGGTCTGTGAGTGCGCCCATGGA
CATAAAGTTACTGGAGAATGGGATGCGCCAAAGGGTGCGATCGCAAAGAAACTTTTTCTGGGTAATGCTG
TCAACTGCGGTCTTGCCTATAAGCGGATAGGGGAAGTTAGCAGGGTAGGCCTGTCCTTCGCGCATGGTGG
GGGCAAGGTAGCCAACAAATCCAGAGTTGTTGTGTTGGTGTAGGATGCCCACCTGTTGGTAGTCCTTGTA
TTTAGTATCATCCACCACCTGACGGCTCATGGGCTG
[453 nt withheld, positions 11587-12039]
GAGATAGTCGTTAAAGGACTGGTCGTTGGTGTCGTTTCTAAGCATGGCCTCAAGCGTGGAGGCGGTGTTG
TGGGCCATGGGGAAGAAGGTGGCGTAAAGGCAAATGCTATCAAACTTAATGCTGGCTCCGTCAACCCTTA
GGTCATTTCCTAGGGAGCTCTGCAGAACCATGTTAACATCCTTCCTGAAGTTCCACTCGTAGGTGTATGA
GCCCGGCAGGAGAAGGAGGTTTTTAATGGCAAAGAACTTCTGAGGCACCTGGATGTGGAAGGGCACATAG
CGACCATTGCCCAGCAACATTGAGCGGTAGCGCAGGCCAGCATTGCGGTGGTGGTTAAATGGGTTGACGT
TGTCCATATAGTCAAGGGACCAGCGTGCTCCAAGGTTAATGTAGCAGTCCACTAGCCCGGGAGCCACCAC
TCGCTTGTTCATGTAGTCGTAGGTGTTTGGGTTATCAGAAATTTTTACGTTGGAAGGACTGTACTTTAGC
TTGTCGGGCAAATACAGCGCTATGTTGGAGTACAGGAAATTTCTCCACAGGTTGGCATTTAGATTGATTT
CCATGGCAAAATTATTTCCAACTCTTATTTCATTTTTATCTGAAAATTCTGTAGCATCTTTTTCCCATCC
ATTTTCCTGACCTGTTTTAGGTTTTACCTTGGTAAGAGTCTCTGTATTAATCACACCTCCCAGTGGAAAG
CAGTAATTTGGAAGTTCATCTTCAGTTCCATGATTTTCAATAATTCTAACATCTGGATCATAGCTGTCAA
CAGCCTGATTCCACATAGAAAAGTACCTGGTTCTATCACCAATGGAATCAAGCAAAAGCTGGTATGAAAG
CTCTGTGTTTCTGTCTTGCAAATCTACAACAGCATTCAACTGCGATGCTTGGCCCGCCAGAACACCCATA
TTACCCGTGCTGTTGTAATACATTAGACCAATAAAATTGTCCCTAAAAGCAATGTAATTAGGCCTGTTGG
GCATAGATTGTTGGCCCATTAGTTCTCGTGAGTTACCTTCCTTAATAGTGGGCATGTAAGAAATATGAGT
GTCTGGGGTTTCTATATCTACATCTTCACTGTACAATACCACTTTAGGAGTCAAGTTATCACCATTGCCT
GCGGCTGCCTCAGTAGTTGAGAAAAATTGCATTTCCACTTGACTTTCTAGCTTTCCATTTTGTTGCTTTA
CAAGAATGCCTTGCCCTCCATTTTCATTTGTGGGTTTTGCATATGAACCGTAACATGGTTTCATTGGGGT
AGTCTTTTTTAGGACTCTCCCAGCTGCATGATTAATTTCTGTTTCGTACCACTGAGATTCTCCTATTTGA
GGTTCAGGTTGAAATGTTTTATCGGCATATTTAGGTGTTTGACCTTCGACACCTATTTGAATACCCTCCT
TTGTAATATTTATACCAGAATAAGGCGCCTGCCCAAATACGTGAGTTTTTTGCTGCTCAGCTTGCTCGTC
TACTTCGTCTTCGTTGTCATCGTCCTCTTCTTCTAGGTTTATTTCAAGAGCAGTAGCAGCTTCATCCCAT
TCGCAAGGATTTGGGGCACCCTTGGGAGCCAGGGCGTTGTAGGCAGTGCCAGAGTAGGGCTTAAAAGTAG
GGCCCCTGTCCAGCACGCCGCGGATGTCAAAGTACGTGGAAGCCATGTCCAGCACACGGTTATCACCCAC
AGCTAGGGTGAACCGCGCCTTGTACGAGTACGCAGTATCCTCACGGTCCACAGGGATGAACCGCAGCGTC
AAACGCTGGGACCGGTCTGTGGTCACGTCGTGCGTAGGCGCCACCGTGGGGTTTCTAAACTTGTTATTCA
GGCTGAAGTACGTCTCGGTGGCGCGGGCAAACTGCACCAGCCCGGGGCTCAGGTACTCCGAGGCGTCCTG
GCCCGAGATGTGCATGTAAGACCACTGCGGCATCATCGAAGGGGTAGCCATCTTGGAAAGCGGGCGCGCG
GCGGCTCAGCAGCTCCTCTGGCGGCGACATGGACGCATACATGACACACATACGACACGTTAGCTATCAG
AAGCATCGTCGGCGCTTCAGGGATTGCACCCCCAGACCCACGATGCTGTTCAGTGTGCTTTGCCAGTTGC
CACTGGCTACGGGCCGCAACGATCGCGGACCGCTGGCGGCGCGGCGCAGGGACGCGCGGCTAGGACGGGT
TACAACAACGGCGGTCGGGCCTGGCAGCACAGGTTTCTGCTGGGTGTCGGCGGGGGGAGGCAGGTCCAGC
GTTACGGGTGTGTGCTGGCCCAGCACTCCGGTAGCCATGGGCGCGATGGGACGGGTGGTGGGCAGGCCTT
GCTTTAGTGCCTCCTCGTACGAGGGAGGCTCGTCTATTTGCGTCACCAGAGTTTCTTCCCTGTCGGGGCG
CGGACGCTTTTCGCCACGCCCCTCTGGAGACACTGTCTCCACGGCCGGTGGAGGCTCCTCTACGGGAGGG
CGGGGATCAAGCTTACTGTTAATCTTATTTTGCACTGCCTGGTTGGCCAGGTCCACCACCCCGCTAATGC
CAGAGGCCAGGCCATCTACCACCTTTTGTTGGAAATTTTGCTCTTTCAACTTATCCCTCAGCATCTGGCC
TGTGCTGCTGTTCCAGGCCTTGCTGCCATAGTTCTTAACGGTGGAACCGAAATTTTTAATGCCGCTCCAC
AGCGAGCCCCAGCTGAAGGCGCCACCGCTCATATTGCTGGTGCCGATATCTTGCCAGTTTCCCATGAACG
GGCGCGAGCCGTGTCGCGGGGCCAGAGACGCAAAGTTGATGTCTTCCATTCTACAAAATAGTTACAGGAC
CAAGCGAGCGTGAGAGTCCAGACTTTTTATTTTGATTTTTCCACATGCAACTTGTTTTTAATCAGTGTCT
CTGCGCCTGCAAGGCCACGGATGCAATTCCGGGCACGGCGCCAATCGCCGCGGCGATCAGTGGAATAAGG
AGGGGCAGGATACCGCCGCGCATGCGACGGTGCGACGCGCGCCGCCGCCGGTGGTGCGCACGACGCATGC
CGCCCGTCAGGCCGTGGCCGGCCATGCCCCTCCTACGGTGCATTCTTCCTCGGAATCCCGGCACCGGGAA
ACGGAGGCGGCAGGTGAGGGCCATATCTGCAAGAACCACAAAGACCGGCTTTTAAACGATGCTGGGGTGG
TAGCGCGCTGTTGGCAGCACCAGGGTCCTGCCTCCTTCGCGAGCCACCCTGCGCACGGAAATCGGGGCCA
GCACGGGCTGGCGACGGCGGCGGCGGGTTCCAGTGGTGGTTCGGCGTCGGGTAGTTGCTCGTCTTCTGGG
GCGGTAGGTGTAGCCACGATAGCCGGGGGTAGGCGCAATGGAAGGATGTAGGGCATATTCGGGCAGTAGC
GCGCTGGCGGCGCCGTACTTCCTCGAACGGCGCGGGCGCCGGGGGGCTGAAACGCGAAACATCCACGGGT
CCGTTTGCACCTCCGTAGAGGTCTTGGACGCGGCCGCAGCGACCGCCTGCACCGCGGCATCCGCCACCGC
TGAGGCAACCGGGGACGTTTGTGTCTCCATGCCCTCTGTGGCGGTGGCAATACTGGTGCTACTGGTAGTG
GGTATCTGAACGTCCACGGTCTGCACGCCCAGTCCCGGCGCCACCTGCTTGATTGGCCGCACGCGGACCT
CGGGCTCCAGCCCAGGTTCCACGGTCATTTTTTCCAAGACATCTTCCAGTCGCTGGCGCTTGGGTACCAT
CAGCTGCACGGTGGGTGCCAAGTCACCAGACTCGCGCTTTAGGCCGCGCTTTTCTTCGGACGGTGCAAGC
GCGGGCAGCACCTGCTGCAGTGTTACGGGCTTTAGGCTAGGTGTTGGGTTGCCCTCGTCCAGCGGCAACG
CCAGCATGTCCTTATGCCGCTTTCCGTAGGCAAACTCCCCGAGGCGCTCGTTGGCCTGCTCAAGCAGGTC
CTCGTCGCCGTACACCTCATCATACACGCGCTTGTAGGTGCGGGTGGAGCGCTCACCGGGCGTAAAGACT
ACGGTGGTGCCGGGTCGCAAAACACGTTTTACGCGTCGACCTTTCCACTGTACCCGTCGCCTGGGCGCGG
TAGCGTGCAGCAGTTCCACCTCGTCGTCAAGTTCATCATCATCATCTTTCTTTTTCTTTTTGACCCGCTT
TAGCTTTCGGGGCTTGTAATCCTGCTCTTCCTTCTTCGGGGGGCCATAGATCTCCGGCGCGATGACCTGG
AGCATCTCTTCTTTGATTTTGCGCTTGGACATAGCTTCGTTGCGCGCCGCCGCCGCTGGATACATACAAC
AGTACGAGTCTAAGTAGTTTTTTCTTGCAATCTAGTTGCGCGGGGGGCGGGTGCGCACGGGCACGCGCAG
GCCGCTAACCGAGTCGCGCACCCAATACACGTTGCCCCTGCGACCCTGAGTCATAGCACTAATGGCCGCG
GCTGCTGCGGCGGCCGCTCGTCGCCTGGACCTGGGGGGCACAGTGACAATACCCGCGGCCAGCCTTCGAG
CGGCCCGCATGGCCGCCCGTCGGCCGGTGCGACGTGCGCGGTTAAGCAGGGCCGCCGCCGCGCGTTGGGC
GGCAGTGCCGGGTCGGCGGCGGTGGCGACGTGCTACGCGCCTCCGCCGTCTCTTCATTTTAGCATAGCGC
CGGGCTCCGCGCACCACGGTCTGAATGGCCGCGTCCACTGTGGACACTGGTGGCGGCGTGGGCGTGTAGT
TGCGCGCCTCCTCCACCACCGCGTCGATGGCGTCATCGACGGTGGTGCGCCCAGTGCGGCCGCGTTTGTG
CGCGCCCCAGGGCGCGCGGTAGTGCCCGCGCACGCGCACTGGGTGTTGGTCGGAGCGCTTCTTGGCCCCG
CCAAACATCTTGCTTGGGAAGCGCAGGCCCCAGCCTGTGTTATTGCTGGGCGATATAAGGATGGACATGC
TTGCTCAAAAAGTGCGGCTCGATAGGACGCGCGGCGAGACTATGCCCAGGGCCTTGTAAACGTAGGGGCA
GGTGCGGCGTCTGGCGTCAGTAATGGTCACTCGCTGGACTCCTCCGATGCTGTTGCGCAGCGGTAGCGTC
CCGTGATCTGTGAGAGCAGGAACGTTTTCACTGACGGTGGTGATGGTGGGGGCTGGCGGGCGCGCCAAAA
TCTGGTTCTCGGGAAAGCGATTGAACACGTGGGTCAGAGAGGTAAACTGGCGGATGAGTTGGGAGTAGAC
GGCCTGGTCGTTGTAGAAGCTCTTGGAGTGCACGGGCAACAGCTCGGCGCCCACCACCGGAAAGTTGCTG
ATCTGGCGCGTGGAGCGGAAGGTCACGGGGTCTTGCATCATGTCTGGCAACGACCAGTAGACCTGCTCCG
AGCCGCAGGTTACGTCAGGAGTGCAAAGCAGGGTCCATGAGCGGATTCCGGTCTGAGGGTCGCCGTAGTT
GTATGCAAGGTACCAGCTGCGGTACTGGGTGAAGGTGCTGTCATTGCTTATTAGGTTGTAACTGCGTTTC
TTGCTGTCCTCTGTCAGGGGTTTGATCACCGGTTTCTTCTGAGGCTTCTCGACCTCGGGTTGCGCAGCGG
GGGCGGCAGCTTCGGCCGCTGCTTCGGCCTCAGCGCGCTTCTCCTCAGCCCGTGTGGCAAAGGTGTCGCC
GCGAATGGCATGATCGTTCATGTCCTCCACCGGCTGCATTGCCGCGGCTGCCGCGTTGGAGTTCTCTTCC
GCGCCGCTGCCACTGCTGTTGCTGCCGCCTGCGCCACCCCCGCCCTGTTCGGTGTCATCTTTCAAGCTCG
CCTGGTAGGCGTCCACATCCAACAGTGCGGGAATGTTACCACCCTCCAGATCATCGTAGGTGATCCTAAA
GCCCTCCTGGAAGGGTTGCCGCTTGCGGATGCCCAACAAGTTGCTCAGGCGGCTGTGGGTGAAGTCCACC
CCGCATCCTGGCAGCAAAATGATGTCTGGATGGAAGGCTTCGTTTGTATATACCCCAGGCATGACAAGAC
CAGTGACGGGGTCAAACCCCAGTCTGAAGTTGCGGGTGTCAAACTTTACCCCGATGTCGCTTTCCAGAAC
CCCGTTCTGTCTGCCCACTTTCAAGTAGTGCTCCACGATCGCGTTGTTCATAAGGTCTATGGTCATGGTC
TCGGAGTAGTTGCCCTCGGGCAGCGTGAACTCCACCCACTCGTATTTCAGCTCCACCTGATTGTCCTTAG
TAGGCAAGCGCGACACCATCACCCGCGCCTTAAACTTATTGGTAAACATGAACTCGTTCACATTTGGCAT
GTTGGTATGCAGGATGGTTTTCAGGTCGCCGCCCCAGTGCGACCGGTCGTCAAGATTGATGGTCTGTGTG
CTTGCCTCCCCCGGGCTGTAGTCATTGTTTTGAATGACCGTGGTCAGAAAGTTGCTGTGGTCGTTCTGGT
AGTTCAGGGATGCCACATCCGTTGACTTGTTGTCCACCAGGTACACACGGGTGGTGTCGAATAGGGGTGC
CAACTCAGAGTAACGGATGCTGTTTCTCCCCCCGGTAGGCCGCAGGTACCGCGGAGGCACAAACGGCGGG
TCCAGGGGAGCATCGAAGGGAGAACCCAGCGCCGCCGCCACTGGCGCCGCGCTCACCACACTCTCGTAGG
AGGGAGGAGGACCTTCCTCATACATCGCCGCGCGCCGCATACTAAGGGGAATACAAGAAAACCAACGCTC
GGTGCCATGGCCTTGGTGAGTTTTTTATTTTGCATCATGCTTTTTTTTTTTTAAAACATTCTCCCCAGCC
TGGGGCGAAGGTGCGCAAACGGGTTGCCACTCCCTCCCAAATCCAGGACGCTGCTGTCGTCTGCCGAGTC
ATCGTCCTCCCACACCAGACCCCGCTGACGGTCGTGCCTTTGACGACGGGTGGGCGGGCGCGGGCCTGGC
ACGTCCCTGTGCTCCTGCGCGTACGTCTTCCATCTACTCATCTTGTCCACTAGGCTCTCTATCCCGTTGT
TGGGAAATGCCGGAGGCAGGTTTTTTTCGCGCTGCGGCTGCAGCAGCGAGTTGTTTAGGTACTCCTCCTC
GCCCAGCAGGCGCGGGCGGGTGGTGCGAGTGCTGGTAAGAGACCCTATCAAGCTTGGAAATGGGCTACTA
GCATCTGACCGCGGGGCCGCAGCGCCTAGATCGGACAAGCTGCTTGGCCTGCGGAAGCTTTCCTTTCGCA
GCGCCGCCTCTGCCTGCTCGCGCTGTTGCAACTCTAGCAGGGTCTGCGGTTGCGGGGAAAACACGCTGTC
GTCTATGTCGTCCCAGAGGAATCCATCGTTACCCTCGGGCACCTCGAATCCCCCGGTGTAGAAACCAGGG
GGCGGTAGCCAGTGCGGGTTCAAGATGGCATTGGTGAAATACTCGGGGTTCACGGCGGCCGCGCGATGCA
AGTAGTCCATTAGGCGGTTGATAAACGGCCGGTTTGAGGCATACATGCCCGGTTCCATGTTGCGCGCGGT
CATGTCCAGCGCCACGCTGGGCGTTACCCCGTCGCGCATCAGGTTAAGGCTCACGCTCTGCTGCACGTAG
CGCAAAATGCGCTCCTCCTCGCTATTTAAACTGTGCAACGAGGGGATCTTCTGCCGCCGGTTGGTCAGCA
GGTAGTTTAGGGTTGCCTCCAGGCTGCCCGTGTCCTCCTGCCCCAGCGCGCGGCTGACACTTGTAATCTC
CTGGAAAGTATGCTCGTCCACATGCGCCTGACCTATGGCCTCGCGGTACAGTGTCAGCAAGTGACCTAGG
TATGTGTCCCGGGACACGCTGCCACTGTCCGTGAAGGGCGCTATTAGCAGCAGCAACAGGCGCGAGTTGG
GCGTCAGCAAGCTAGACACGGTCGCGCGGTCGCCTGTGGGAGCCCGCACCCCCCACAGCCCCTGCAAGTT
TTTGAAAGCCTGGCTCAGGTTTACGGTCTGCAGGCCTTGTCTACTGGTCTGGAAAAAATAGTCTGGCCCA
GACTGGTACACCTCACTTTGCGGTGTCTCAGTCACCATTAGCCGCAGTGCGCTCACAAAGTTGGTGTAGT
CCTCCTGTCCCCGCGGCACGTTGGCGGGCTGTGTACTCAGGAAGGCGTTTAGTGCAACCATGGAGCCCAG
GTTGCCCTGCTGCTGCGCGCGCTCACGCTGCGCCACGGCCTCGCGCACATCCCCCACCAGCCGGTCCAGG
TTGGTCTGCACGTTGCCGCTGTTGTAACGAGCCACGCGCTGAAGCAGCGCGTCGTAGACCAGGCCGGCCT
CGTCGGGCCGGATGGCCCTGTTTTCGGCCAGCGCGTTTACGATCGCCAGCACCTTCTCGTGCGTGGGGTT
TGCGCGCGCCGGGACCACCGCTTCCAGAATTGCGGAGAGCCGGTTGGCCTGCGGCTGCTGCCGGAACGCG
TCAGGATTGCGCGCAGTCAGCGACATGATGCGGTCCATGACCTGGCGCCAGTCGTCCGTGGAGTTAAGGC
CGGACGGCTGGCTCTGCAGCGCCGCCCGCACCGCCGGGTCCGTTGCGTCTTGCATCATCTGATCAGAAAC
ATCACCGCTTAGTACTCGCCGTCCTCTGGCTCGTACTCATCGTCCTCGTCATATTCCTCCACGCCGCCGA
CGTTGCCAGCGCGCGCGGGTGCCACCGCCAGCCCAGGTCCGGCCCCAGCTGCCTCCAGGGCGCGTCGGCT
TGGGGCCCAGCGCAGGTCAGCGCCCGCGTCAAAGTAGGACTCGGCCTCTCTATCGCCGCTGCCCGTGCCA
GCCAGGGCCCTTTGCAGGCTGTGCATCAGCTCGCGGTCGCTGAGCTCGCGCCGCCGGCTCACGCTCACGG
CCTTGTGGATGCGCTCGTTGCGATAAACGCCCAGGTCGTCGCTCAAGGTAAGCACCTTCAGCGCCATGCG
CATGTAGAACCCCTCGATCTTTACCTCCTTGTCTATGGGAACGTAAGGGGTATGGTATATCTTGCGGGCG
TAAAACTTGCCCAGGCTAAGCATGGAATAGTTGATGGCGGCCACCTTGTCAGCCAGGCTCAAGCTGCGCT
CCTGCACCACTATGCTCTGCAGGATGTTTATCAAATCGAGCAGCCAGCGGCCCTCGGGCTCTACTATGTT
TAGCAGCGCATCCCTGAATGCCTCGTTGTCCCTGCTGTGCTGCACTATAAGGAACAGCTGCGCCATGAGC
GGCTTGCTATTTGGGTTTTGCTCCAGCGCGCTTACAAAGTCCCACAGATGCATCAGTCCTATAGCCACCT
CCTCGCGCGCCACAAGCGTACGCACGTGGTTGTTAAAGCTTTTTTGAAAGTTAATCTCCTGGTTCACCGT
CTGCTCGTATGCGGTTACCAGGTCGGCGGCCGCCACGTGTGCGCGCGCGGGACTAATCCCGGTTCGCGCG
TCGGGCTCAAAGTCCTCCTCGCGCAGCAACCGCTCGCGATTCAGGCCATGCCGCAGCTCGCGCCCTGCGT
GGAACTTTCGATCCCGCATCTCCTCGGGCTCCTCTCCCTCGCGGTCGCGAAACAGGTTCTGCCGCGGCAC
GTACGCCTCACGCGTATCACGCTTCAGCTGCACCCTTGGGTGCCGCTCAGGAGAGGGCGCTCCTAGCCGC
GCCAGGCCCTCGCCCTCCTCCAAGTCCAGGTAGTGCCGGGCCCGGCGCCGCGGGGGTTCGTAATCACCAT
CTGCTGCCGCGTCAACCGCGGATGTCGCCCCTCCTGACGCGGTAGGAGGAGGGGAGGGTGCCCTGCATGT
CTGCCGCTGCTCTTGCTCTTGCCGCTGCTGAGGAGGGGGGCGCATCTGCCGCAGCACCGGATGCATCTGG
GAAAAGCAAAAAAGGGGCTCGTCCCTGTTTCCGGAGGAATTTGCAAGCGGGGTCTTGCATGACGGGGAGG
CAAACCCCCGTTCGCCGCAGTCCGGCCGGTCCGAGACTCGAACCGGGGGTCCCGCGACTCAACCCTTGGA
AAATAACCCTCCGGCTACAGGGAGCGAGCCACTTAATGCTTTCGCTTTCCAGCCTAACCGCTTACGCTGC
GCGCGGCCAGTGGCCAAAAAAGCTAGCGCAGCAGCCGCCGCGCCTGGAAGGAAGCCAAAAGGAGCACTCC
CCCGTTGTCTGACGTCGCACACCTGGGTTCGACACGCGGGCGGTAACCGCATGGATCACGGCGGACGGCC
GGATACGGGGCTCGAACCCCGGTCGTCCGCCATGATACCCTTGCGAATTTATCCACCAGACCACGGAAGA
GTGCCCGCTTACAGGCTCTCCTTTTGCACGCTAGAGCGTCAACGATTGCGCGCGCCTGACCGGCCAGAGC
GTCCCGACCATGGAGCACTTTTTGCCGCTGCGCAACATCTGGAACCGCGTCCGCGACTTTCCGCGCGCCT
CCACCACCGCCGCCGGCATCACCTGGATGTCCAGGTACATCTACGGATATCATCGCCTTATGTTGGAAGA
TCTCGCCCCCGGAGCCCCGGCCACCCTACGCTGGCCCCTCTACCGCCAGCCGCCGCCGCACTTTTTGGTG
GGATACCAGTACCTGGTGCGGACTTGCAACGACTACGTATTTGACTCGAGGGCTTACTCGCGTCTCAGGT
ACACCGAGCTCTCGCAGCCGGGTCACCAGACCGTTAACTGGTCCGTTATGGCCAACTGCACTTACACCAT
CAACACGGGCGCATACCACCGCTTTGTGGACATGGATGACTTCCAGTCTACCCTCACGCAGGTGCAGCAG
GCCATATTAGCCGAGCGCGTTGTCGCCGACCTAGCCCTGCTTCAGCCGATGAGGGGCTTCGGGGTCACAC
GCATGGGAGGAAGAGGGCGCCACCTACGGCCAAACTCCGCCGCCGCCGCAGCGATAGATGCAAGAGATGC
AGGACAAGAGGAAGGAGAAGAAGAAGTGCCGGTAGAAAGGCTCATGCAAGACTACTACAAAGACCTGCGC
CGATGTCAAAACGAAGCCTGGGGCATGGCCGACCGCCTGCGCATTCAGCAGGCCGGACCCAAGGACATGG
TGCTTCTGTCGACCATCCGCCGTCTCAAGACCGCCTACTTTAATTACATCATCAGCAGCACCTCCGCCAG
AAACAACCCCGACCGCCGCCCGCTGCCGCCCGCCACGGTGCTCAGCCTACCTTGCGACTGTGACTGGTTA
GACGCCTTTCTCGAGAGGTTTTCCGATCCGGTCGATGCGGACTCGCTCAGGTCCCTCGGCGGCGGAGTAC
CTACACAACAATTGTTGAGATGCATCGTTAGCGCCGTATCCCTGCCGCATGGCAGCCCCCCGCCAACCCA
TAACCGGGACATGACGGGCGGCGTCTTCCAACTGCGCCCCCGCGAGAACGGCCGCGCCGTCACCGAGACC
ATGCGCCGTCGCCGCGGGGAGATGATCGAGCGCTTTGTCGACCGCCTCCCGGTGCGCCGTCGTCGCCGCC
GTGTCCCCCCTCCCCCACCGCCGCCAGAAGAAGAAGAAGGGGAGGCCCTTATGGAAGAGGAGATTGAAGA
AGAAGAAGAGGCCCCTGTAGCCTTTGAGCGCGAGGTGCGCGACACTGTCGCCGAGCTCATCCGTCTTCTG
GAGGAGGAGTTAACCGTGTCGGCGCGCAACTCCCAGTTTTTCAACTTCGCCGTGGACTTCTACGAGGCCA
TGGAGCGCCTTGAGGCCTTGGGGGATATCAACGAATCCACGTTGCGACGCTGGGTTATGTACTTCTTCGT
GGCAGAACACACCGCCACCACCCTCAACTACCTCTTTCAGCGCCTGCGAAACTACGCCGTCTTCGCCCGG
CACGTGGAGCTCAATCTCGCGCAGGTGGTCATGCGCGCCCGCGATGCCGAAGGGGGCGTGGTCTACAGCC
GCGTCTGGAACGAGGGAGGCCTCAACGCCTTCTCGCAGCTCATGGCCCGCATTTCCAACGACCTCGCCGC
CACCGTGGAGCGAGCCGGACGCGGAGATCTCCAGGAGGAAGAGATCGAGCAGTTCATGGCCGAGATCGCC
TATCAAGACAACTCAGGAGACGTGCAGGAGATTTTGCGCCAGGCCGCCGTCAACGACACCGAAATTGATT
CTGTCGAACTCTCTTTCAGGTTCAAGCTCACCGGGCCCGTCGTCTTCACGCAGAGGCGCCAGATTCAGGA
GATCAACCGCCGCGTCGTCGCGTTCGCCAGCAACCTACGCGCGCAGCACCAGCTCCTGCCCGCGCGCGGC
GCCGACGTGCCCCTGCCCCCTCTCCCGGCGGGTCCGGAGCCCCCCCTACCTCCGGGGGCTCGCCCGCGTC
ACCGCTTTTAGATGCATCATCCAAGGACACCCCCGCGGCCCACCGCCCGCCGCGCGGTACCGTAGTCGCG
CCGCGGGGATGCGGCCTCTTGCAAGCCATCGACGCCGCCACCAACCAGCCCCTGGAAATTAGGTATCACC
TGGATCTAGCCCGCGCCCTGACCCGTCTATGCGAGGTAAACCTGCAGGAGCTCCCGCCTGACCTGACGCC
GCGGGAGCTCCAGACCATGGACAGCTCCCATCTGCGCGATGTTGTCATCAAGCTCCGACCGCCGCGCGCG
GACATCTGGACTTTGGGCTCGCGCGGCGTGGTGGTCCGATCCACCGTAACTCCCCTCGAGCAGCCAGACG
GTCAAGGACAAGCAGCCGAAGTAGAAGACCACCAGCCAAACCCGCCAGGCGAGGGGCTCAAATTCCCACT
CTGCTTCCTTGTGCGCGGTCGTCAGGTCAACCTCGTGCAGGATGTACAGCCCGTGCACCGCTGCCAGTAC
TGCGCACGTTTTTACAAAAGCCAGCACGAGTGTTCGGCCCGTCGCAGGGACTTCTACTTTCACCACATCA
ATAGCCACTCCTCCAATTGGTGGCGGGAGATCCAGTTCTTCCCGATCGGCTCGCATCCTCGCACCGAGCG
TCTCTTTGTCACCTACGATGTAGAGACCTATACTTGGATGGGGGCCTTTGGGAAGCAGCTCGTGCCCTTC
ATGCTGGTCATGAAGTTCGGCGGAGATGAGCCTCTAGTGACTGCCGCGCGAGACCTAGCCGCGAACCTTG
GATGGGACCGCTGGGAACAAGACCCGCTTACCTTCTACTGCATCACCCCAGAAAAAATGGCCATAGGTCG
CCAGTTTAGGACCTTTCGCGACCACCTGCAAATGCTAATGGCCCGTGACCTGTGGAGCTCATTCGTCGCT
TCCAACCCTCATCTTGCAGACTGGGCCCTTTCAGAGCACGGGCTCAGCTCCCCTGAAGAGCTCACCTACG
AGGAACTTAAAAAATTGCCTTCCATCAAGGGCATCCCGCGCTTCTTGGAACTTTACATTGTGGGCCACAA
CATCAACGGCTTTGACGAGATCGTGCTCGCCGCCCAGGTAATTAACAACCGTTCCGAGGTGCCGGGACCC
TTCCGCATCACACGCAACTTTATGCCTCGCGCGGGAAAGATACTCTTCAACGATGTCACCTTCGCCCTGC
CAAATCCGCGTTCCAAAAAGCGCACGGACTTTTTGCTCTGGGAGCAGGGCGGATGCGACGACACTGACTT
CAAATACCAGTACCTCAAAGTCATGGTCAGGGACACCTTTGCGCTCACCCACACCTCGCTCCGGAAGGCC
GCGCAGGCATACGCGCTACCCGTAGAAAAGGGATGCTGCGCCTACCAGGCCGTCAACCAGTTCTACATGC
TAGGCTCTTACCGTTCGGAGGCCGACGGGTTTCCGATCCAAGAGTACTGGAAAGACCGCGAAGAGTTTGT
CCTCAACCGCGAGCTGTGGAAAAAAAAGGGACAGGATAAGTATGACATCATCAAGGAAACCCTGGACTAC
TGCGCCCTAGACGTGCAGGTCACCGCCGAGCTGGTCAACAAGCTGCGCGACTCCTACGCCTCCTTCGTGC
GTGACGCGGTAGGTCTCACAGACGCCAGCTTCAACGTCTTCCAGCGTCCAACCATATCATCCAACTCACA
TGCCATCTTCAGGCAGATAGTCTTCCGAGCAGAGCAGCCCGCCCGTAGCAACCTCGGTCCCGACCTCCTC
GCTCCCTCGCACGAACTATACGATTACGTGCGCGCCAGCATCCGCGGTGGAAGATGCTACCCTACATATC
TTGGAATACTCAGAGAGCCCCTCTACGTTTACGACATTTGCGGCATGTACGCCTCCGCGCTCACCCACCC
CATGCCATGGGGTCCCCCACTCAACCCATACGAGCGCGCGCTTGCCGCCCGCGCATGGCAGCAGGCGCTA
GACTTGCAAGGATGCAAGATAGACTACTTCGACGCGCGCCTGCTGCCCGGGGTCTTTACCGTGGACGCAG
ACCCCCCGGACGAGACGCAGCTAGACCCCCTACCGCCATTCTGCTCGCGCAAGGGCGGCCGCCTCTGCTG
GACCAACGAGCGCCTACGCGGAGAGGTAGCCACCAGCGTTGACCTTGTCACCCTGCACAACCGCGGTTGG
CGCGTGCACCTGGTGCCCGACGAGCGCACCACCGTCTTTCCCGAATGGCGGTGCGTTGCGCGCGAATACG
TGCAGCTAAACATCGCGGCCAAGGAGCGCGCCGATCGCGACAAAAACCAAACCCTGCGCTCCATCGCCAA
GTTGCTGTCCAACGCCCTCTACGGGTCGTTTGCCACCAAGCTTGACAACAAAAAGATTGTCTTTTCTGAC
CAGATGGATGCGGCCACCCTCAAAGGCATCACCGCGGGCCAGGTGAATATCAAATCCTCCTCGTTTTTGG
AAACTGACAATCTTAGCGCAGAAGTCATGCCCGCTTTTCAGAGGGAGTACTCACCCCAACAGCTGGCCCT
CGCAGACAGCGATGCGGAAGAGAGTGAGGACGAACGCGCCCCCACCCCCTTTTATAGCCCCCCTTCAGGA
ACACCCGGTCACGTGGCCTACACCTACAAACCAATCACCTTCCTTGATGCCGAAGAGGGCGACATGTGTC
TTCACACCCTGGAGCGAGTGGACCCCCTAGTGGACAACGACCGCTACCCCTCCCACTTAGCCTCCTTCGT
GCTGGCCTGGACGCGAGCCTTTGTCTCAGAGTGGTCCGAGTTTCTATACGAGGAGGACCGCGGAACACCG
CTCGAGGACAGGCCTCTCAAGTCTGTATACGGGGACACGGACAGCCTTTTCGTCACCGAGCGTGGACACC
GGCTCATGGAAACCAGAGGTAAGAAACGCATCAAAAAGCATGGGGGAAACCTGGTTTTTGACCCCGAACG
GCCAGAGCTCACCTGGCTCGTGGAATGCGAGACCGTCTGCGGGGCCTGCGGCGCGGATGCCTACTCCCCG
GAATCGGTATTTCTCGCGCCCAAGCTCTACGCCCTCAAAAGTCTGCACTGCCCCTCGTGCGGCGCCTCCT
CCAAGGGCAAGCTGCGCGCCAAGGGCCACGCCGCGGAGGGGCTGGACTATGACACCATGGTCAAATGCTA
CCTGGCCGACGCGCAGGGCGAAGACCGGCAGCGCTTCAGCACCAGCAGGACCAGCCTCAAGCGCACCCTG
GCCAGCGCGCAGCCCGGAGCGCACCCCTTCACCGTGACCCAGACTACGCTGACGAGGACCCTGCGCCCGT
GGAAAGACATGACCCTGGCCCGTCTGGACGAGCACCGACTACTGCCGTACAGCGAAAGCCGCCCCAACCC
GCGAAACGAGGAGATATGCTGGATCGAGATGCCGTAGAGCAGGTGACCGAGCTGTGGGACCGCCTGGAAC
TGCTTGGTCAAACGCTCAAAAGCATGCCTACGGCGGACGGTCTCAAACCGTTGAAAAACTTTGCTTCCTT
GCAAGAACTGCTATCGCTGGGCGGCGAGCGCCTTCTGGCGGATTTGGTCAGGGAAAACATGCGAGTCAGG
GACATGCTTAACGAAGTGGCCCCCCTGCTCAGGGATGACGGCAGCTGCAGCTCTCTTAACTACCAGTTGC
AGCCGGTAATAGGTGTGATTTACGGGCCCACCGGCTGCGGTAAGTCGCAGCTGCTCAGGAACCTGCTTTC
TTCCCAGCTGATCTCCCCTACCCCGGAAACCGTTTTCTTCATCGCCCCGCAGGTAGACATGATCCCCCCA
TCTGAACTCAAAGCGTGGGAAATGCAAATCTGTGAGGGTAACTACGCCCCTGGGCCGGATGGAACCATTA
TACCGCAGTCTGGCACCCTCCGCCCGCGCTTTGTAAAAATGGCCTATGACGATCTCATCCTGGAACACAA
CTATGACGTTAGTGATCCCAGAAATATCTTCGCCCAGGCCGCCGCCCGTGGGCCCATTGCCATCATTATG
GACGAATGCATGGAAAATCTTGGAGGTCACAAGGGCGTCTCCAAGTTCTTCCACGCATTTCCTTCTAAGC
TACATGACAAATTTCCCAAGTGCACCGGATACACTGTGCTGGTGGTTCTGCACAACATGAATCCCCGGAG
GGATATGGCTGGGAACATAGCCAACCTAAAAATACAGTCCAAGATGCATCTCATATCCCCACGTATGCAC
CCATCCCAGCTTAACCGCTTTGTAAACACTTACACCAAGGGCCTGCCCCTGGCAATCAGCTTGCTACTGA
AAGACATTTTTAGGCACCACGCCCAGCGCTCCTGCTACGACTGGATCATCTACAACACCACCCCGCAGCA
TGAAGCTCTGCAGTGGTGCTACCTCCACCCCAGAGACGGGCTTATGCCCATGTATCTGAACATCCAGAGT
CACCTTTACCACGTCCTGGAAAAAATACACAGGACCCTCAACGACCGAGACCGCTGGTCCCGGGCCTACC
GCGCGCGCAAAACCCCTAAATAAAGACAGCAAGACACTTGCTTGATCCAAATCCAAACAGAGTCTGGTTT
TTTATTTATGTTTTAAACCGCATTGGGAGGGGAGGAAGCCTTCAGGGCAGAAACCTGCTGGCGCAGATCC
AACAGCTGCTGAGAAACGACATTAAGTTCCCGGGTCAAAGAATCCAATTGTGCCAAAAGAGCCGTCAACT
TGTCATCGCGGGCGGATGAACGGGAAGCTGCACTGCTTGCAAGCGGGCTCAGGAAAGCAAAGTCAGTCAC
AATCCCGCGGGCGGTGGCTGCAGCGGCTGAAGCGGCGGCGGAGGCTGCAGTCTCCAACGGCGTTCCAGAC
ACGGTCTCGTAGGTCAAGGTAGTAGAGTTTGCGGGCAGGACGGGGCGACCATCAATGCTGGAGCCCATCA
CATTCTGACGCACCCCGGCCCATGGGGGCATGCGCGTTGTCAAATATGAGCTCACAATGCTTCCATCAAA
CGAGTTGGTGCTCATGGCGGCGGCGGCTGCTGCAAAACAGATACAAAACTACATAAGACCCCCACCTTAT
ATATTCTTTCCCACCCTTAACCACGCCCAGATCCGCGTTAAGATACATTGATGAGTTTGGACAAACCACA
ACTAGAATGCAGTGAAAAAAATGCTTTATTTGTGAAATTTGTGATGCTATTGCTTTATTTGTAACCATTA
TAAGCTGCAATAAACAAGTTAACAACAACAATTGCATTCATTTTATGTTTCAGGTTCAGGGGGAGGTGTG
GGAGGTTTTTTAAAGCAAGTAAAACCTCTACAAATGTGGTATGGCTGATTATGATCAGTTATCTAGATCC
GGTGGATCGGATATCGTTTAAACGACGTCAGTATTACGCGCTATGAGTAACACAAAATTATTCAGATTTC
ACTTCCTCTTATTCAGTTTTCCCGCGAAAATGGCCAAATCTTACTCGGTTACGCCCAAATTTACTACAAC
ATCCGCCTAAAACCGCGCGAAAATTGTCACTTCCTGTGTACACCGGCGCACACCAAAAACGTCACTTTTG
CCACATCCGTCGCTTACATGTGTTCCGCCACACTTGCAACATCACACTTCCGCCACACTACTACGTCACC
CGCCCCGTTCCCACGCCCCGCGCCACGTCACAAACTCCACCCCCTCATTATCATATTGGCTTCAATCCAA
AATAAGGTATATTATTGATGATGTTAATTAAGAATTAATTCGATCCTGAATGGCGAATGG
[124 nt withheld, positions 29950-30073]
C
[91 nt withheld, positions 30075-30165]
A
[49 nt withheld, positions 30167-30215]
CCTTTGACGTTGGAGTCCACGTTCTTT
[37 nt withheld, positions 30243-30279]
ACCCTATCTCGGTCTATTCTTTTGATTTATAAGGGATTTTGCCGATTTCGGCCTATTGGTTAAAAAATGA
GCTGATTTAACAAAAATTTTAACAAAATTCAGAAGAACTCGTCAAGAAGGCGATAGAAGGCGATGCGCTG
CGAATCGGGAGCGGCGATACCGTAAAGCACGAGGAAGCGGTCAGCCCATTCGCCGCCAAGCTCTTCAGCA
ATATCACGGGTAGCCAACGCTATGTCCTGATAGCGGTCCGCCACACCCAGCCGGCCACAGTCGATGAATC
CAGAAAAGCGGCCATTTTCCACCATGATATTCGGCAAGCAGGCATCGCCATGGGTCACGACGAGATCCTC
GCCGTCGGGCATGCTCGCCTTGAGCCTGGCGAACAGTTCGGCTGGCGCGAGCCCCTGATGCTCTTCGTCC
AGATCATCCTGATCGACAAGACCGGCTTCCATCCGAGTACGTGCTCGCTCGATGCGATGTTTCGCTTGGT
GGTCGAATGGGCAGGTAGCCGGATCAAGCGTATGCAGCCGCCGCATTGCATCAGCCATGATGGATACTTT
CTCGGCAGGAGCAAGGTGAGATGACAGGAGATCCTGCCCCGGCACTTCGCCCAATAGCAGCCAGTCCCTT
CCCGCTTCAGTGACAACGTCGAGCACAGCTGCGCAAGGAACGCCCGTCGTGGCCAGCCACGATAGCCGCG
CTGCCTCGTCTTGCAGTTCATTCAGGGCACCGGACAGGTCGGTCTTGACAAAAAGAACCGGGCGCCCCTG
CGCTGACAGCCGGAACACGGCGGCATCAGAGCAGCCGATTGTCTGTTGTGCCCAGTCATAGCCGAATAGC
CTCTCCACCCAAGCGGCCGGAGAACCTGCGTGCAATCCATCTTGTTCAATCATGCGAAACGATCCTCATC
CTGTCTCTTGATCAGAGCTTGATCCCCTGCGCCATCAGATCCTTGGCGGCAAGAAAGCCATCCAGTTTAC
TTTGCAGGGCTTCCCAACCTTACCAGAGGGCGCCCCAGCTGGCAATTCCGGTTCGCTTGCTGTCCATAAA
ACCGCCCAGTCTAGCTATCGCCATGTAAGCCCACTGCAAGCTACCTGCTTTCTCTTTGCGCTTGCGTTTT
CCCTTGTCCAGATAGCCCAGTAGCTGACATTCATCCGGGGTCAGCACCGTTTCTGCGGACTGGCTTTCTA
CGTGAAAAGGATCTAGGTGAAGATCCTTTTTGATAATCTCATGGCTGCAGCAATGGCAACAACGTTGCGC
AAACTATTAACTGGCGAACTACTTACTCTAGCTTCCCGGCAACAATTAATAGACTGGATGGAGGCGGATA
AAGTTGCAGGACCACTTCTGCGCTCGGCCCTTCCGGCTGGCTGGTTTATTGCTGATAAATCTGGAGCCGG
TGAGCGTGGGTCTCGCGGTATCATTGCAGCACTGGGGCCAGATGGTAAGCCCTCCCGTATCGTAGTTATC
TACACGACGGGGAGTCAGGCAACTATGGATGAACGAAATAGACAGATCGCTGAGATAGGTGCCTCACTGA
TTAAGCATTGGTAACTGTCAGACCAAGTTTACTCATATATACTTTAGATTGATTTAAAACTTCATTTTTA
ATTTAAAAGGATCTAGGTGAAGATCCTTTTTGATAATCTCATGACCAAAATCCCTTAACGTGAGTTTTCG
TTCCACTGAGCGTCAGACCCCGTAGAAAAGATCAAAGGATCTTCTTGAGATCCTTTTTTTCTGCGCGTAA
TCTGCTGCTTGCAAACAAAAAAACCACCGCTACCAGCGGTGGTTTGTTTGCCGGATCAAGAGCTACCAAC
TCTTTTTCCGAAGGTAACTGGCTTCAGCAGAGCGCAGATACCAAATACTGTCCTTCTAGTGTAGCCGTAG
TTAGGCCACCACTTCAAGAACTCTGTAGCACCGCCTACATACCTCGCTCTGCTAATCCTGTTACCAGTGG
CTGCTGCCAGTGGCGATAAGTCGTGTCTTACCGGGTTGGACTCAAGACGATAGTTACCGGATAAGGCGCA
GCGGTCGGGCTGAACGGGGGGTTCGTGCACACAGCCCAGCTTGGAGCGAACGACCTACACCGAACTGAGA
TACCTACAGCGTGAGCTATGAGAAAGCGCCACGCTTCCCGAAGGGAGAAAGGCGGACAGGTATCCGGTAA
GCGGCAGGGTCGGAACAGGAGAGCGCACGAGGGAGCTTCCAGGGGGAAACGCCTGGTATCTTTATAGTCC
TGTCGGGTTTCGCCACCTCTGACTTGAGCGTCGATTTTTGTGATGCTCGTCAGGGGGGCGGAGCCTATGG
AAAAACGCCAGCAACGCGGCCTTTTTACGGTT
Features (pLannotate 1.2.2; 39 found; start..end, strand, type, name):
     19..152     +  rep_origin     RSF ori (fragment): Plasmids containing the RSF 1030 origin of replication can be propagated in E. coli cells that contain additional plasmids with compatible origins.
    157..261     -  misc_feature   bom (fragment): basis of mobility region from pBR322
    276..378     +  repeat_region  ITR: inverted terminal repeat of human adenovirus serotype 5 inverted
    688..1071    +  CDS            E4RF1_ADE02: Experimental evidence at protein level: Swiss-Prot protein existence level 1. May modulate tight-junctions functions of infected cells through interactions with PDZ proteins. E4 ORF1 has ben show for Adenovirus 9 to interact with protein involved in tight junction regulation. May play a role in mTOR activation by activating PI3- kinase, thus overriding cellular checkpoint for translation. From Human adenovirus C serotype 2 (HAdV-2) (Human adenovirus 2).
   1122..1511    +  CDS            E4RF2_ADE02: Protein predicted: Swiss-Prot protein existence level 4. From Human adenovirus C serotype 2 (HAdV-2) (Human adenovirus 2).
   1511..1858    +  CDS            E411_ADE05: Experimental evidence at protein level: Swiss-Prot protein existence level 1. From Human adenovirus C serotype 5 (HAdV-5) (Human adenovirus 5).
   2137..3018    +  CDS            E434_ADE02: Experimental evidence at protein level: Swiss-Prot protein existence level 1. Plays a major role to prevent cellular inhibition of viral genome replication by nuclear bodies. Assembles an SCF-like E3 ubiquitin ligase complex based on the cellular proteins ELOB, ELOC, CUL5 and RBX1, in cooperation with viral E1B-55K. This viral RING-type ligase ubiquitinates cellular substrates prior to proteasomal degradation: p53/TP53, LIG4, MRE11-RAD50-NBS1 (MRN) complex, ITGA3, DAXX and BLM. From Human adenovirus C serotype 2 (HAdV-2) (Human adenovirus 2).
   3220..3297    +  CDS            E417_ADE03: Protein predicted: Swiss-Prot protein existence level 4. From Human adenovirus B serotype 3 (HAdV-3) (Human adenovirus 3).
   3442..4416    -  CDS            SPIKE_ADE1P: Experimental evidence at protein level: Swiss-Prot protein existence level 1. Forms spikes that protrude from each vertex of the icosahedral capsid. Interacts with host receptor CD46 to provide virion initial attachment to target cell. Fiber proteins are shed during virus entry, when virus is still at the cell surface. From Human adenovirus B serotype 11 (strain Slobiski) (HAdV-11) (Human adenovirus 11P (strain Slobiski)).
   4430..4594    +  CDS            UXP_ADE05 (fragment): Experimental evidence at transcript level: Swiss-Prot protein existence level 2. Might play a role in viral replication since it is associated with viral replication centers. Seems to have an effect on DBP localization. From Human adenovirus C serotype 5 (HAdV-5) (Human adenovirus 5).
   4692..4970    -  CDS            E312_ADE02 (fragment): Experimental evidence at protein level: Swiss-Prot protein existence level 1. From Human adenovirus C serotype 2 (HAdV-2) (Human adenovirus 2).
   4974..5654    -  CDS            L4: CAP8_ADE02 - Experimental evidence at protein level: Swiss-Prot protein existence level 1. [Hexon-linking protein-C]: Structural component of the virion that acts as a cement protein on the capsid interior and which glue the peripentonal hexons and group-of-nine hexons together. From Human adenovirus C serotype 2 (HAdV-2) (Human adenovirus 2).
   5745..6128    -  CDS            SF33K_ADE02 (fragment): Experimental evidence at protein level: Swiss-Prot protein existence level 1. Probably functions as the small terminase that is part of the molecular motor that translocates genomic DNA in empty capsid during DNA packaging. This motor is located at a unique vertex and comprises at least the IVa2 ATPase, the small terminase 33K and probably a portal. Forms a ring-like structure of about 17 nm in which genomic DNA is translocated into the capsid. Stimulates IVa2 ATPase activity in the presence of the viral genome. Once the DNA is packaged, the terminase detaches: the 33K protein is present in th
   6341..8761    -  CDS            L4: SHUT_ADE05 - Experimental evidence at protein level: Swiss-Prot protein existence level 1. Protein that inhibits host translation while promoting late viral translation by ribosome shunting. Blocks host cap-dependent translation by binding to eIF4G, displacing MKNK1 from cap initiation complexes and preventing EIF4E phosphorylation. Binds to the tripartite leader sequence of viral late mRNAs and recruits host eIF4G, PABPC1/poly-A binding protein and 40S ribosomes subunits on viral mRNAs, allowing ribosome shunting and efficient translation of late viral mRNAs even though conventional translati
   8790..10376   +  CDS            DBP: DNB2_ADE05 - Experimental evidence at protein level: Swiss-Prot protein existence level 1. Plays a role in the elongation phase of viral strand displacement replication by unwinding the template in an ATP- independent fashion, employing its capacity to form multimers. Also enhances the rate of initiation. Released from template upon second strand synthesis. Assembles in complex with viral pTP, viral pol, host NFIA and host POU2F1/OCT1 on viral origin of replication. Covers the whole ssDNA genome during synthesis. The complementary strand synthesis induces its relese from DNA template. May inhi
  10478..11089   -  CDS            L3: PRO_ADE05 - Experimental evidence at transcript level: Swiss-Prot protein existence level 2. Cleaves viral precursor proteins (pTP, pIIIa, pVI, pVII, pVIII, and pX) inside newly assembled particles giving rise to mature virions. Protease complexed to its cofactor slides along the viral DNA to specifically locate and cleave the viral precursors. Mature virions have a weakened organization compared to the unmature virions, thereby facilitating subsequent uncoating. Without maturation, the particle lacks infectivity and is unable to uncoat. Late in adenovirus infection, in the cytoplasm, may part
  11125..13980   -  CDS            L3 (sequence partly withheld): CAPSH_ADE05 - Experimental evidence at protein level: Swiss-Prot protein existence level 1. Major capsid protein that self-associates to form 240 hexon trimers, each in the shape of a hexagon, building most of the pseudo T=25 capsid. Assembled into trimeric units with the help of the chaperone shutoff protein. Transported by pre-protein VI to the nucleus where it associates with other structural proteins to form an empty capsid. Might be involved, through its interaction with host dyneins, in the intracellular microtubule-dependent transport of incoming viral capsid to the nucleus. From Human
  14069..14818   -  CDS            L3: CAP6_ADE05 - Experimental evidence at protein level: Swiss-Prot protein existence level 1. [Protease cofactor]: Cofactor that activates the viral protease. Binds to viral protease in a 1:1 ratio. From Human adenovirus C serotype 5 (HAdV-5) (Human adenovirus 5).
  14904..15143   -  CDS            COR10_ADE02: Experimental evidence at protein level: Swiss-Prot protein existence level 1. [Pre-core protein X]: Interacts with the viral DNA and aids in tightly condensing it within the capsid. Cleavage of pre-core protein X may serve to partially relax this structure within the mature virion prior to its entry into the nucleus. From Human adenovirus C serotype 2 (HAdV-2) (Human adenovirus 2).
  15174..16271   -  CDS            L2: CORE5_ADE05 - Experimental evidence at protein level: Swiss-Prot protein existence level 1. Associates loosely with the viral DNA to form an outer shell around the nucleoprotein-DNA complex and links it with the capsid by binding the endosome lysis protein. Dissociates from the viral genome during entry. Might be involved in nuclear capsid assembly of the viral particles through its association with NPM1/nucleophosmin. From Human adenovirus C serotype 5 (HAdV-5) (Human adenovirus 5).
  16344..16937   -  CDS            L2: NP_ADE02 - Experimental evidence at protein level: Swiss-Prot protein existence level 1. Plays a role in the inhibition of host immune response within the nucleus. Interacts with cellular nucleosomes and immobilizes the host immune danger signal HMGB1 on chromatin. In turn, prevents HMGB1 release out of the cell and thus decreases inflammation. Plays also a role in the wrapping and condensation of the viral DNA. May also promote viral genome import into the nucleus. From Human adenovirus C serotype 2 (HAdV-2) (Human adenovirus 2).
  16947..18659   -  CDS            L2: CAPSP_ADE05 - Experimental evidence at protein level: Swiss-Prot protein existence level 1. Major capsid protein that self-associates to form penton base pentamers, each in the shape of a pentagon, situated at the 12 vertices of the pseudo T=25 capsid. Involved in virus secondary attachment to host cell after initial attachment by the fiber protein. Binds host integrin heterodimer ITGAV-ITGB5 (alphaV-beta5) thereby triggering clathrin-mediated endocytosis of virions. Mediates initial virus attachment to CXADR-negative cells. Binding to integrins ITGAV-ITGB5 also seems to induce macropinocytosi
  18743..20497   -  CDS            CAP3_ADE05: Experimental evidence at protein level: Swiss-Prot protein existence level 1. Structural component of the virion that acts as a cement protein on the capsid exterior and which mediates the interactions between the hexons, including the peripentonal hexons, and reaches all the way to the penton vertices. Two hexon linking proteins IIIa, one from each facet, stabilize the unique edge interface between a pair of facets. As the virus enters the host cell, hexon linking proteins IIIa are shed concomitant with virion acidification in the endosome. During virus assembly, seems to play a role in the s
  20521..21765   -  CDS            L1: PKG3_ADE05 - Experimental evidence at protein level: Swiss-Prot protein existence level 1. Involved in viral genome packaging through its interaction with packaging proteins 1 and 2. After proteolytic cleavage by adenovirus protease, L1 52/55k protein is removed from the capsid during viral maturation. From Human adenovirus C serotype 5 (HAdV-5) (Human adenovirus 5).
  21781..21938   -  ncRNA          VA: Accession: RF00102 - VA RNA
  22037..22193   -  ncRNA          VA: Accession: RF00102 - VA RNA
  22224..24227   +  CDS            PTP: TERM_ADE05 - Experimental evidence at protein level: Swiss-Prot protein existence level 1. Protein covalently bound to the viral DNA that acts as a primer for viral genomic replication by DNA strand displacement. Assembles on the viral origin of replication in an initiation complex with viral polymerase, DBP, host NFIA and host POU2F1/OCT1. During initiation, the polymerase covalently couples the first dCTP with Ser- 580 of pTP. The terminal protein stimulates the template activity over 20 fold compared to protein-free templates. Neo-synthesized viral genomes are linked to two preterminal prot
  24446..27613   +  CDS            POL: DPOL_ADE05 - Experimental evidence at protein level: Swiss-Prot protein existence level 1. Eukaryotic-type DNA polymerase involved in viral genomic replication. DNA synthesis is protein primed, and acts in a strand displacement replication. Assembles in complex with viral pTP, DBP, host NFIA and host POU2F1/OCT1 on viral origin of replication. The polymerase covalently transfers dCMP onto pTP, thereby initiating complementary strand synthesis. From Human adenovirus C serotype 5 (HAdV-5) (Human adenovirus 5).
  27469..28698   +  CDS            IVa2 (fragment): PKG1_ADEM1 - Protein inferred from homology: Swiss-Prot protein existence level 3. Component of the packaging machinery which encapsidates the viral DNA into preformed capsids and transcriptional activator of the viral major late promoter (MLP). Binds, along with packaging proteins 2 and 3, to the specific packaging sequence on the left end of viral genomic DNA and displays ATPase activity thereby providing the power stroke of the packaging machinery. The activity of packaging protein IVa2 is stimulated by protein 33K which acts as a terminase. May be the protein that pumps DNA into the capsid
  28785..29204   -  CDS            IX: CAP9_ADE05 - Experimental evidence at protein level: Swiss-Prot protein existence level 1. Structural component of the virion that acts as a cement protein on the capsid exterior and forms triskelion structures consisting of three molecules that stabilize three hexon trimers at the center of each icosahedral facet and fixes the peripentonal hexons. Dispensable for assembly. During virus entry, recruits the anterograde motor kinesin-1 to the capsid docked at the nuclear pore complex thereby subjecting the docked capsid to a pulling force. The resulting tension leads to capsid disruption, disper
  29298..29419   -  polyA_signal   SV40 poly(A) signal: SV40 polyadenylation signal
  29442..29526   -  CDS            large T antigen (fragment): large T antigen from SV40 (simian virus 40)
  29572..29722   -  misc_signal    Ad5 Ψ: packaging signal for adenovirus serotype 5
  29810..29912   -  repeat_region  ITR: inverted terminal repeat of human adenovirus serotype 5 inverted
  29950..30308   +  rep_origin     f1 ori (sequence partly withheld): f1 bacteriophage origin of replication; arrow indicates direction of (+) strand synthesis
  30378..31172   -  CDS            NeoR/KanR: aminoglycoside phosphotransferase from Tn5; aph(3')-II (or nptII); confers resistance to neomycin, kanamycin, and G418 (Geneticin®)
  31204..31473   -  CDS            tnpA (fragment): TN5P_ECOLX - Also known as tnp. Experimental evidence at protein level: Swiss-Prot protein existence level 1. Mediates transposition of transposon Tn5 by a 'cut and paste' mechanism. First, the monomeric transposase binds the 19 bp inverted DNA repeats flanking the transposon. Then, dimerization of the DNA- bound transposase creates a synaptic DNA complex. After nicking of the first DNA strand, excision of the transposon proceeds through a series of intermediates. The transposase then mediates the insertion of the transposon at a new site by strand transfer. The activity of the wild- type tran
  31518..31832   +  CDS            bla(M) (fragment): β-lactamase lacking the signal sequence; bla(M); allows cytosolic expression of β-lactamase
  32004..32592   +  rep_origin     ori: high-copy-number ColE1/pMB1/pBR322/pUC origin of replication
