[The description below was written by a language model from this plasmid's Addgene catalogue record and pLannotate feature annotations shown in this document.]
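Description:
pKAd5f11pES-PmeI is an empty-backbone adenoviral plasmid of about 32.6 kb that carries an E1/E3-deleted human adenovirus 5 genome as a single infectious clone. It is designed for producing replication-defective HAdV-5 vectors that display a chimeric fiber and carry a user-supplied expression cassette. The bacterial portion sits between the two adenoviral inverted terminal repeats. It provides a high-copy ColE1/pUC-type origin, an f1 origin and a Tn5-derived NeoR/KanR gene for kanamycin selection. Fragments of an RSF origin, the pBR322 bom region, a Tn5 transposase and a β-lactamase are also annotated; these appear to be backbone remnants.

The viral portion retains the ITRs and the Ad5 Ψ packaging signal. It also keeps the E2 replication genes (DNA-binding protein, preterminal protein, polymerase), IVa2, protein IX and both VA RNAs. The L1–L4 late genes are present, encoding hexon, penton base, IIIa, core proteins, protease, 100K, 33K and pVIII, along with the E4 open reading frames. Only fragments of E3 are annotated, consistent with the E3 deletion. The fiber position is annotated as matching the human adenovirus 11 fiber, which binds CD46, so the resulting virions would be expected to have altered receptor use relative to standard Ad5.

In the former E1 region, next to Ψ, only an SV40 poly(A) signal with a small SV40 large T fragment is annotated, and no promoter or transgene is detected there. Inserts are added by Gibson assembly; the name suggests a PmeI site for linearisation, though the record does not map it. The depositor notes an in-frame deletion of two arginine residues in L2 pV that is not expected to affect function. Because E1 is deleted, virus rescue would require an E1-complementing cell line.
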