Addgene plasmid #122698: pKAd5f11pES-PmeI
Purpose: (Empty Backbone) To generate an E1/E3-deleted human adenovirus 5 (HAdV-5) bearing a chimeric fiber and the exogenous gene expression cassette.
Depositing lab: Zhuo-Zhuang Lu. Depositing organization: Chinese Center for Disease Control and Prevention (China CDC). Publication: Single plasmid-based, upgradable and backward compatible adenoviral vector systems. Liu H, Lu Z, Zhang X, Guo X, Mei L, Zou X, Zhong Y, Wang M, Hung T. Hum Gene Ther. 2019 Feb 22. doi: 10.1089/hum.2018.258. PubMed 30793964.
Backbone
  Vector backbone: the genome of E1/E3 deleted human adenovirus 5
  Backbone manufacturer: Stratagene
  Vector type: Adenoviral
Growth in bacteria
  Bacterial resistance: Kanamycin, 50 μg/mL
  Growth temperature: 30°C
  Growth strain: NEB Stable
  Growth instructions: Other growth strain: TOP10
  Copy number: High Copy
Gene/Insert
  Cloning method: Gibson Cloning
Terms and licenses: Academic/Nonprofit Terms; Industry Terms: Not Available to Industry
Depositor comments: This plasmid contains an in frame deletion of R346 and R347 from the L2 pV open reading frame. This mutation is not expected to affect its function.
How to cite: pKAd5f11pES-PmeI was a gift from Zhuo-Zhuang Lu (Addgene plasmid # 122698 ; http://n2t.net/addgene:122698 ; RRID:Addgene_122698)
